>Addgene plasmid #146377 | pCIneo-lambdaN-HA_G | depositor full sequence | sequence record 288822 | Full Sequence
TCAATATTGGCCATTAGCCATATTATTCATTGGTTATATAGCATAAATCAATATTGGCTATTGGCCATTG
CATACGTTGTATCTATATCATAATATGTACATTTATATTGGCTCATGTCCAATATGACCGCCATGTTGGC
ATTGATTATTGACTAGTTATTAATAGTAATCAATTACGGGGTCATTAGTTCATAGCCCATATATGGAGTT
CCGCGTTACATAACTTACGGTAAATGGCCCGCCTGGCTGACCGCCCAACGACCCCCGCCCATTGACGTCA
ATAATGACGTATGTTCCCATAGTAACGCCAATAGGGACTTTCCATTGACGTCAATGGGTGGAGTATTTAC
GGTAAACTGCCCACTTGGCAGTACATCAAGTGTATCATATGCCAAGTCCGCCCCCTATTGACGTCAATGA
CGGTAAATGGCCCGCCTGGCATTATGCCCAGTACATGACCTTACGGGACTTTCCTACTTGGCAGTACATC
TACGTATTAGTCATCGCTATTACCATGGTGATGCGGTTTTGGCAGTACACCAATGGGCGTGGATAGCGGT
TTGACTCACGGGGATTTCCAAGTCTCCACCCCATTGACGTCAATGGGAGTTTGTTTTGGCACCAAAATCA
ACGGGACTTTCCAAAATGTCGTAACAACTGCGATCGCCCGCCCCGTTGACGCAAATGGGCGGTAGGCGTG
TACGGTGGGAGGTCTATATAAGCAGAGCTCGTTTAGTGAACCGTCAGATCACTAGAAGCTTTATTGCGGT
AGTTTATCACAGTTAAATTGCTAACGCAGTCAGTGCTTCTGACACAACAGTCTCGAACTTAAGCTGCAGT
GACTCTCTTAAGGTAGCCTTGCAGAAGTTGGTCGTGAGGCACTGGGCAGGTAAGTATCAAGGTTACAAGA
CAGGTTTAAGGAGACCAATAGAAACTGGGCTTGTCGAGACAGAGAAGACTCTTGCGTTTCTGATAGGCAC
CTATTGGTCTTACTGACATCCACTTTGCCTTTCTCTCCACAGGTGTCCACTCCCAGTTCAATTACAGCTC
TTAAGGCTAGAGTACTTAATACGACTCACTATAGGCTAGCAATTGCGGCCACCATGGACGCACAAACACG
ACGACGTGAGCGTCGCGCTGAGAAACAAGCTCAATGGAAAGCTGCAAACGGTGGATCTCCTCCACATATG
GCTTACCCATACGATGTTCCAGATTACGCTCCTCCACTCGAGAATTCACGCGTGGTACCTCTAGAGTCGA
CCCGGGCGGCCGCTTCCCTTTAGTGAGGGTTAATGCTTCGAGCAGACATGATAAGATACATTGATGAGTT
TGGACAAACCACAACTAGAATGCAGTGAAAAAAATGCTTTATTTGTGAAATTTGTGATGCTATTGCTTTA
TTTGTAACCATTATAAGCTGCAATAAACAAGTTAACAACAACAATTGCATTCATTTTATGTTTCAGGTTC
AGGGGGAGATGTGGGAGGTTTTTTAAAGCAAGTAAAACCTCTACAAATGTGGTAAAATCCGATAAGGATC
GATCCGGGCTGGCGTAATAGCGAAGAGGCCCGCACCGATCGCCCTTCCCAACAGTTGCGCAGCCTGAATG
GCGAATGG
[124 nt withheld, positions 1619-1742]
C
[91 nt withheld, positions 1744-1834]
A
[49 nt withheld, positions 1836-1884]
CCTTTGACGTTGGAGTCCACGTTCTTT
[37 nt withheld, positions 1912-1948]
ACCCTATCTCGGTCTATTCTTTTGATTTATAAGGGATTTTGCCGATTTCGGCCTATTGGTTAAAAAATGA
GCTGATTTAACAAAAATTTAACGCGAATTTTAACAAAATATTAACGCTTACAATTTCCTGATGCGGTATT
TTCTCCTTACGCATCTGTGCGGTATTTCACACCGCATACGCGGATCTGCGCAGCACCATGGCCTGAAATA
ACCTCTGAAAGAGGAACTTGGTTAGGTACCTTCTGAGGCGGAAAGAACCAGCTGTGGAATGTGTGTCAGT
TAGGGTGTGGAAAGTCCCCAGGCTCCCCAGCAGGCAGAAGTATGCAAAGCATGCATCTCAATTAGTCAGC
AACCAGGTGTGGAAAGTCCCCAGGCTCCCCAGCAGGCAGAAGTATGCAAAGCATGCATCTCAATTAGTCA
GCAACCATAGTCCCGCCCCTAACTCCGCCCATCCCGCCCCTAACTCCGCCCAGTTCCGCCCATTCTCCGC
CCCATGGCTGACTAATTTTTTTTATTTATGCAGAGGCCGAGGCCGCCTCGGCCTCTGAGCTATTCCAGAA
GTAGTGAGGAGGCTTTTTTGGAGGCCTAGGCTTTTGCAAAAAGCTTGATTCTTCTGACACAACAGTCTCG
AACTTAAGGCTAGAGCCACCATGATTGAACAAGATGGATTGCACGCAGGTTCTCCGGCCGCTTGGGTGGA
GAGGCTATTCGGCTATGACTGGGCACAACAGACAATCGGCTGCTCTGATGCCGCCGTGTTCCGGCTGTCA
GCGCAGGGGCGCCCGGTTCTTTTTGTCAAGACCGACCTGTCCGGTGCCCTGAATGAACTGCAGGACGAGG
CAGCGCGGCTATCGTGGCTGGCCACGACGGGCGTTCCTTGCGCAGCTGTGCTCGACGTTGTCACTGAAGC
GGGAAGGGACTGGCTGCTATTGGGCGAAGTGCCGGGGCAGGATCTCCTGTCATCTCACCTTGCTCCTGCC
GAGAAAGTATCCATCATGGCTGATGCAATGCGGCGGCTGCATACGCTTGATCCGGCTACCTGCCCATTCG
ACCACCAAGCGAAACATCGCATCGAGCGAGCACGTACTCGGATGGAAGCCGGTCTTGTCGATCAGGATGA
TCTGGACGAAGAGCATCAGGGGCTCGCGCCAGCCGAACTGTTCGCCAGGCTCAAGGCGCGCATGCCCGAC
GGCGAGGATCTCGTCGTGACCCATGGCGATGCCTGCTTGCCGAATATCATGGTGGAAAATGGCCGCTTTT
CTGGATTCATCGACTGTGGCCGGCTGGGTGTGGCGGACCGCTATCAGGACATAGCGTTGGCTACCCGTGA
TATTGCTGAAGAGCTTGGCGGCGAATGGGCTGACCGCTTCCTCGTGCTTTACGGTATCGCCGCTCCCGAT
TCGCAGCGCATCGCCTTCTATCGCCTTCTTGACGAGTTCTTCTGAGCGGGACTCTGGGGTTCGAAATGAC
CGACCAAGCGACGCCCAACCTGCCATCACGATGGCCGCAATAAAATATCTTTATTTTCATTACATCTGTG
TGTTGGTTTTTTGTGTGAATCGATAGCGATAAGGATCCGCGTATGGTGCACTCTCAGTACAATCTGCTCT
GATGCCGCATAGTTAAGCCAGCCCCGACACCCGCCAACACCCGCTGACGCGCCCTGACGGGCTTGTCTGC
TCCCGGCATCCGCTTACAGACAAGCTGTGACCGTCTCCGGGAGCTGCATGTGTCAGAGGTTTTCACCGTC
ATCACCGAAACGCGCGAGACGAAAGGGCCTCGTGATACGCCTATTTTTATAGGTTAATGTCATGATAATA
ATGGTTTCTTAGACGTCAGGTGGCACTTTTCGGGGAAATGTGCGCGGAACCCCTATTTGTTTATTTTTCT
AAATACATTCAAATATGTATCCGCTCATGAGACAATAACCCTGATAAATGCTTCAATAATATTGAAAAAG
GAAGAGTATGAGTATTCAACATTTCCGTGTCGCCCTTATTCCCTTTTTTGCGGCATTTTGCCTTCCTGTT
TTTGCTCACCCAGAAACGCTGGTGAAAGTAAAAGATGCTGAAGATCAGTTGGGTGCACGAGTGGGTTACA
TCGAACTGGATCTCAACAGCGGTAAGATCCTTGAGAGTTTTCGCCCCGAAGAACGTTTTCCAATGATGAG
CACTTTTAAAGTTCTGCTATGTGGCGCGGTATTATCCCGTATTGACGCCGGGCAAGAGCAACTCGGTCGC
CGCATACACTATTCTCAGAATGACTTGGTTGAGTACTCACCAGTCACAGAAAAGCATCTTACGGATGGCA
TGACAGTAAGAGAATTATGCAGTGCTGCCATAACCATGAGTGATAACACTGCGGCCAACTTACTTCTGAC
AACGATCGGAGGACCGAAGGAGCTAACCGCTTTTTTGCACAACATGGGGGATCATGTAACTCGCCTTGAT
CGTTGGGAACCGGAGCTGAATGAAGCCATACCAAACGACGAGCGTGACACCACGATGCCTGTAGCAATGG
CAACAACGTTGCGCAAACTATTAACTGGCGAACTACTTACTCTAGCTTCCCGGCAACAATTAATAGACTG
GATGGAGGCGGATAAAGTTGCAGGACCACTTCTGCGCTCGGCCCTTCCGGCTGGCTGGTTTATTGCTGAT
AAATCTGGAGCCGGTGAGCGTGGGTCTCGCGGTATCATTGCAGCACTGGGGCCAGATGGTAAGCCCTCCC
GTATCGTAGTTATCTACACGACGGGGAGTCAGGCAACTATGGATGAACGAAATAGACAGATCGCTGAGAT
AGGTGCCTCACTGATTAAGCATTGGTAACTGTCAGACCAAGTTTACTCATATATACTTTAGATTGATTTA
AAACTTCATTTTTAATTTAAAAGGATCTAGGTGAAGATCCTTTTTGATAATCTCATGACCAAAATCCCTT
AACGTGAGTTTTCGTTCCACTGAGCGTCAGACCCCGTAGAAAAGATCAAAGGATCTTCTTGAGATCCTTT
TTTTCTGCGCGTAATCTGCTGCTTGCAAACAAAAAAACCACCGCTACCAGCGGTGGTTTGTTTGCCGGAT
CAAGAGCTACCAACTCTTTTTCCGAAGGTAACTGGCTTCAGCAGAGCGCAGATACCAAATACTGTTCTTC
TAGTGTAGCCGTAGTTAGGCCACCACTTCAAGAACTCTGTAGCACCGCCTACATACCTCGCTCTGCTAAT
CCTGTTACCAGTGGCTGCTGCCAGTGGCGATAAGTCGTGTCTTACCGGGTTGGACTCAAGACGATAGTTA
CCGGATAAGGCGCAGCGGTCGGGCTGAACGGGGGGTTCGTGCACACAGCCCAGCTTGGAGCGAACGACCT
ACACCGAACTGAGATACCTACAGCGTGAGCTATGAGAAAGCGCCACGCTTCCCGAAGGGAGAAAGGCGGA
CAGGTATCCGGTAAGCGGCAGGGTCGGAACAGGAGAGCGCACGAGGGAGCTTCCAGGGGGAAACGCCTGG
TATCTTTATAGTCCTGTCGGGTTTCGCCACCTCTGACTTGAGCGTCGATTTTTGTGATGCTCGTCAGGGG
GGCGGAGCCTATGGAAAAACGCCAGCAACGCGGCCTTTTTACGGTTCCTGGCCTTTTGCTGGCCTTTTGC
TCACATGGCTCGACAGATCT
Features (pLannotate 1.2.2; 20 found; start..end, strand, type, name):
    140..517     +  enhancer       CMV enhancer: human cytomegalovirus immediate early enhancer
    518..729     +  promoter       CMV promoter: human cytomegalovirus (CMV) immediate early promoter
    890..1022    +  intron         chimeric intron: chimera between introns from human β-globin and immunoglobulin heavy chain genes
   1067..1085    +  promoter       T7 promoter: promoter for bacteriophage T7 RNA polymerase
   1104..1169    +  CDS            N (fragment): REGN_LAMBD - Experimental evidence at protein level: Swiss-Prot protein existence level 1. Plays a role as a transcriptional antitermination factor that allows the virus to initiate its lytic phase. Activates expression of the delayed viral early genes by modifying host RNA polymerase (RNAP) into a form that is resistant to termination signals. This antitermination function requires the host NusA protein which serves to stabilize the interaction between antitermination protein N and host RNA polymerase. From Escherichia phage lambda (Bacteriophage lambda).
   1194..1220    +  CDS            3xHA (fragment): three tandem HA epitope tags
   1277..1294    -  promoter       T3 promoter (fragment): promoter for bacteriophage T3 RNA polymerase
   1312..1433    -  polyA_signal   SV40 poly(A) signal: SV40 polyadenylation signal
   1456..1524    -  CDS            large T antigen (fragment): large T antigen from SV40 (simian virus 40)
   1548..1615    +  CDS            lacZα (fragment): LacZα fragment of β-galactosidase; lacZ fragment
   1619..2047    +  rep_origin     f1 ori (sequence partly withheld): f1 bacteriophage origin of replication; arrow indicates direction of (+) strand synthesis
   2075..2126    -  misc_feature   bom (fragment): basis of mobility region from pBR322
   2191..2548    +  promoter       SV40 promoter: SV40 enhancer and early promoter
   2599..3390    +  CDS            neo: KKA2_KLEPN - Also known as kan, nptII. Experimental evidence at protein level: Swiss-Prot protein existence level 1. Resistance to kanamycin, neomycin, paromomycin, ribostamycin, butirosin and gentamicin B. From Klebsiella pneumoniae.
   3457..3505    +  polyA_signal   poly(A) signal: synthetic polyadenylation signal
   3525..3579    -  misc_feature   bom (fragment): basis of mobility region from pBR322
   3681..3716    -  CDS            rop (fragment): Rop protein, which maintains plasmids at low copy number; rop
   3811..3915    +  promoter       AmpR promoter: bla
   3916..4776    +  CDS            AmpR: β-lactamase; bla; confers resistance to ampicillin, carbenicillin, and related antibiotics
   4947..5535    +  rep_origin     ori: high-copy-number ColE1/pMB1/pBR322/pUC origin of replication
