[The description below was written by a language model from this plasmid's Addgene catalogue record and pLannotate feature annotations shown in this document.]
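Description:
pCIneo-lambdaN-HA_G is an empty mammalian expression backbone derived from pCI-neo, about 5.6 kb in the depositor's sequence record. It carries no gene of interest; instead it supplies an N-terminal tag module to which a coding sequence can be fused. Expression is driven by the human cytomegalovirus immediate-early enhancer and promoter, followed by the chimeric β-globin/immunoglobulin heavy chain intron that improves transcript processing and expression. A T7 promoter sits just upstream of the tag region and can be used for in vitro transcription. The annotated open reading frame begins with a short fragment of the bacteriophage lambda N antitermination protein, followed by an HA epitope (annotated as a partial match to a 3xHA element, consistent in length with a single HA tag). A T3 promoter fragment and an SV40 polyadenylation signal lie downstream. The cloning sites themselves are not annotated in the feature table, and the meaning of the "_G" suffix is not stated.

The lambda N peptide is the part of the N protein that binds boxB RNA hairpins, so vectors of this type are generally used in tethering assays: a protein fused to lambdaN-HA is recruited to a reporter mRNA bearing boxB elements, and the HA tag allows detection by immunoblotting or immunoprecipitation. The record itself describes the purpose only as a mammalian expression vector.

For selection in mammalian cells, an SV40 enhancer/early promoter drives the neomycin phosphotransferase gene with a synthetic poly(A) signal, conferring G418 resistance. In bacteria the plasmid is maintained at high copy through a ColE1/pUC-type origin and selected with ampicillin via β-lactamase. An f1 origin permits single-stranded DNA production. The small lacZα, large T antigen, rop and bom matches are short backbone remnants rather than functional elements.
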