Addgene plasmid #146377: pCIneo-lambdaN-HA_G
Purpose: (Empty Backbone) Mammalian Expression vector
Depositing lab: Elisa Izaurralde. Depositing organization: Max Planck Institute for Developmental Biology.
Backbone
  Vector backbone: pCI-neo
  Vector type: Mammalian Expression
Growth in bacteria
  Bacterial resistance: Ampicillin, 100 μg/mL
  Growth temperature: 37°C
  Growth strain: DH5alpha
  Copy number: High Copy
Gene/Insert
  Gene/Insert name: None
Terms and licenses: Academic/Nonprofit Terms; Industry Terms: Not Available to Industry
Depositor comments: Plasmids from this collection were made available to the research community and donated after the lab closed. Please note that the sequence provided by the depositing laboratory may be theoretical/predicted or based on Sanger sequencing results. There may be discrepancies between sequencing results obtained by Addgene and the depositor sequence. If an Addgene verified sequence is not available, please contact before placing your order to request that our lab fully sequence the plasmid.
How to cite: pCIneo-lambdaN-HA_G was a gift from Elisa Izaurralde (Addgene plasmid # 146377 ; http://n2t.net/addgene:146377 ; RRID:Addgene_146377)
